>Addgene plasmid #241181 | linker-T2A-NTRv2-linker-P2A-mNeonGreen ORF2 | addgene full sequence | sequence record 481984 | Addgene NGS Result
ATTTGTCCTACTCAGGAGAGCGTTCACCGACAAACAACAGATAAAACGAAAGGCCCAGTCTTCCGACTGA
GCCTTTCGTTTTATTTGATGCCTGGCAGTTCCCTACTCTCGCGTTAACGCTAGCATGGATGTTTTCCCAG
TCACGACGTTGTAAAACGACGGCCAGTCTTAAGCTCGGGCCCGGTCTCTTCGCCGGCTCTGGGGAGGGCA
GAGGCAGTCTGCTGACATGCGGTGACGTGGAAGAGAATCCCGGCCCTATGACTATTGTTCAAGCTGCCCA
ATCCCGCTACTCCACCAAAGCCTTTGATGCTTCGCGCAAATTGCCTGAAGAGAAAGTCGCGGCAGTGAAA
GAGTTAATCCGCATGAGTGCGTCCAGTGTCAACTCGCAACCTTGGCATTTTATTGTCGCGAGCAGTGAAG
AGGGAAAAGCGCGCATCGCCAAAGCAACACAAGGTGGTTTTGCTGCTAATGAGCGCAAGATTTTGGATGC
TTCTCACGTTGTGGTGTTCTGCGCCAAAACGGCGATTGATGAAGCGTACCTACTCGACCTTTTGGAAAGC
GAAGACAAAGATGGCCGCTACGCCGATGTCGAAGCAAAAAATGGCATGCACGCTGGTCGTTCATTTTTCG
TCAACATGCACCGCTTTGACTTGAAAGACGCGCATCACTGGATGGAAAAGCAAGTTTACCTCAATGTGGG
GACGCTGCTATTGGGTGCTTCTGCGATGGAGATCGACGCGGTGCCAATTGAAGGCTTCGATGCCAAGGTG
CTTGATGAGGAGTTTGGTCTGCGTGAGAAGGGCTTTACCAGCGTGGTGATTGTGCCGCTGGGTTACCATA
GCGAAGACGATTTTAATGCTAAGCTGCCAAAATCACGTTGGTCAGCAGAGACTGTTTTTACCGAAATCGG
CTCTGGGGCTACAAACTTCTCTCTGCTGAAACAAGCTGGCGACGTGGAGGAGAACCCTGGACCTGTGAGC
AAGGGCGAGGAGGATAACATGGCCTCTCTCCCAGCGACACATGAGTTACACATCTTTGGCTCCATCAACG
GTGTGGACTTTGACATGGTGGGTCAGGGCACCGGCAATCCAAATGATGGTTATGAGGAGTTAAACCTGAA
GTCCACCAAGGGTGACCTCCAGTTCTCCCCCTGGATTCTGGTCCCTCATATCGGGTATGGCTTCCATCAG
TACCTGCCCTACCCTGACGGGATGTCGCCTTTCCAGGCCGCCATGGTAGATGGCTCCGGCTACCAAGTCC
ATCGCACAATGCAGTTTGAAGATGGTGCCTCCCTTACTGTTAACTACCGCTACACCTACGAGGGAAGCCA
CATCAAAGGAGAGGCCCAGGTGAAGGGGACTGGTTTCCCTGCTGACGGTCCTGTGATGACCAACTCGCTG
ACCGCTGCGGACTGGTGCAGGTCGAAGAAGACTTACCCCAACGACAAAACCATCATCAGTACCTTTAAGT
GGAGTTACACCACTGGAAATGGCAAGCGCTACCGGAGCACTGCGCGGACCACCTACACCTTTGCCAAGCC
AATGGCGGCTAACTATCTGAAGAACCAGCCGATGTACGTGTTCCGTAAGACGGAGCTCAAGCACTCCAAG
ACCGAGCTCAACTTCAAGGAGTGGCAAAAGGCCTTTACCGATGTGATGGGCATGGACGAGCTGTACAAGT
AAGCTAGAACTATAGTGAGTCGTATTACGTAGATCCAGACATGATAAGATACATTGATGAGTTTGGACAA
ACCACAACTAGAATGCAGTGAAAAAAATGCTTTATTTGTGAAATTTGTGATGCTATTGCTTTATTTGTAA
CCATTATAAGCTGCAATAAACAAGTTAACAACAACAATTGCATTCATTTTATGTTTCAGGTTCAGGGGGA
GGTGTGGGAGGTTTTTTAATTCCTCAAGAGACCTCTAGACCAGCCAGGACAGAAATGCCTCGACTTCGCT
GCTACCCAAGGTTGCCGGGTGACGCACACCGTGGAAACGGATGAAGGCACGAACCCAGTGGACATAAGCC
TGTTCGGTTCGTAAGCTGTAATGCAAGTAGCGTATGCGCTCACGCAACTGGTCCAGAACCTTGACCGAAC
GCAGCGGTGGTAACGGCGCAGTGGCGGTTTTCATGGCTTGTTATGACTGTTTTTTTGGGGTACAGTCTAT
GCCTCGGGCATCCAAGCAGCAAGCGCGTTACGCCGTGGGTCGATGTTTGATGTTATGGAGCAGCAACGAT
GTTACGCAGCAGGGCAGTCGCCCTAAAACAAAGTTAAACATTATGAGGGAAGCGGTGATCGCCGAAGTAT
CGACTCAACTATCAGAGGTAGTTGGCGTCATCGAGCGCCATCTCGAACCGACGTTGCTGGCCGTACATTT
GTACGGCTCCGCAGTGGATGGCGGCCTGAAGCCACACAGTGATATTGATTTGCTGGTTACGGTGACCGTA
AGGCTTGATGAAACAACGCGGCGAGCTTTGATCAACGACCTTTTGGAAACTTCGGCTTCCCCTGGAGAGA
GCGAGATTCTCCGCGCTGTAGAAGTCACCATTGTTGTGCACGACGACATCATTCCGTGGCGTTATCCAGC
TAAGCGCGAACTGCAATTTGGAGAATGGCAGCGCAATGACATTCTTGCAGGTATCTTCGAGCCAGCCACG
ATCGACATTGATCTGGCTATCTTGCTGACAAAAGCAAGAGAACATAGCGTTGCCTTGGTAGGTCCAGCGG
CGGAGGAACTCTTTGATCCGGTTCCTGAACAGGATCTATTTGAGGCGCTAAATGAAACCTTAACGCTATG
GAACTCGCCGCCCGACTGGGCTGGCGATGAGCGAAATGTAGTGCTTACGTTGTCCCGCATTTGGTACAGC
GCAGTAACCGGCAAAATCGCGCCGAAGGATGTCGCTGCCGACTGGGCAATGGAGCGCCTGCCGGCCCAGT
ATCAGCCCGTCATACTTGAAGCTAGACAGGCTTATCTTGGACAAGAAGAAGATCGCTTGGCCTCGCGCGC
AGATCAGTTGGAAGAATTTGTCCACTACGTGAAAGGCGAGATCACCAAGGTAGTCGGCAAATAACCCTCG
AGCCACCCATGACCAAAATCCCTTAACGTGAGTTACGCGTCGTTCCACTGAGCGTCAGACCCCGTAGAAA
AGATCAAAGGATCTTCTTGAGATCCTTTTTTTCTGCGCGTAATCTGCTGCTTGCAAACAAAAAAACCACC
GCTACCAGCGGTGGTTTGTTTGCCGGATCAAGAGCTACCAACTCTTTTTCCGAAGGTAACTGGCTTCAGC
AGAGCGCAGATACCAAATACTGTTCTTCTAGTGTAGCCGTAGTTAGGCCACCACTTCAAGAACTCTGTAG
CACCGCCTACATACCTCGCTCTGCTAATCCTGTTACCAGTGGCTGCTGCCAGTGGCGATAAGTCGTGTCT
TACCGGGTTGGACTCAAGACGATAGTTACCGGATAAGGCGCAGCGGTCGGGCTGAACGGGGGGTTCGTGC
ACACAGCCCAGCTTGGAGCGAACGACCTACACCGAACTGAGATACCTACAGCGTGAGCTATGAGAAAGCG
CCACGCTTCCCGAAGGGAGAAAGGCGGACAGGTATCCGGTAAGCGGCAGGGTCGGAACAGGAGAGCGCAC
GAGGGAGCTTCCAGGGGGAAACGCCTGGTATCTTTATAGTCCTGTCGGGTTTCGCCACCTCTGACTTGAG
CGTCGATTTTTGTGATGCTCGTCAGGGGGGCGGAGCCTATGGAAAAACGCCAGCAACGCGGCCTTTTTAC
GGTTCCTGGCCTTTTGCTGGCCTTTTGCTCACATGTTCTTTCCTGCGTTATCCCCTGATTCTGTGGATAA
CCGTATTACCGCCTTTGAGTGAGCTGATACCGCTCGCCGCAGCCGAACGACCGAGCGCAGCGAGTCAGTG
AGCGAGGAAGCGGAAGAGCGCCCAATACGCAAACCGCCTCTCCCCGCGCGTTGGCCGATTCATTAATGCA
GCTGGCACGACAGGTTTCCCGACTGGAAAGCGGGCAGTGAGCGCAACGCAATTAATACGCGTACCGCTAG
CCAGGAAGAGTTTGTAGAAACGCAAAAAGGCCATCCGTCAGGATGGCCTTCTGCTTAGTTTGATGCCTGG
CAGTTTATGGCGGGCGTCCTGCCCGCCACCCTCCGGGCCGTTGCTTCACAACGTTCAAATCCGCTCCCGG
CGG
Features (pLannotate 1.2.2; 12 found; start..end, strand, type, name):
     41..84      +  terminator     rrnB T1 terminator: Escherichia coli rrnB; transcription terminator T1 from the E. coli rrnB gene
    131..167     -  CDS            lacZα (fragment): LacZα fragment of β-galactosidase; lacZ fragment
    258..908     +  CDS            nfsB: NFSB_SALTY - Also known as nfnB From Salmonella typhimurium (strain LT2 / SGSC1412 / ATCC 700720).
    975..1682    +  CDS            mNeonGreen: bright monomeric yellow-green fluorescent protein derived from LanYFP (Shaner et al., 2013)
   1690..1707    -  promoter       T7 promoter (fragment): promoter for bacteriophage T7 RNA polymerase
   1712..1846    -  polyA_signal   SV40 poly(A) signal: SV40 polyadenylation signal
   2021..2044    +  promoter       Pc promoter (fragment): intI1 (promoter lies within the coding sequence); class 1 integron promoter
   2220..2276    +  CDS            GmR (fragment): gentamycin acetyltransferase; aacC1; confers resistance to gentamycin
   2283..3074    +  CDS            SmR: aminoglycoside adenylyltransferase (Murphy, 1985); aadA; confers resistance to spectinomycin and streptomycin
   3167..3755    +  rep_origin     ori: high-copy-number ColE1/pMB1/pBR322/pUC origin of replication
   3938..4030    +  CDS            lacI (fragment): lac repressor; lacI; The lac repressor binds to the lac operator to inhibit transcription in E. coli. This inhibition can be relieved by adding lactose or isopropyl-β-D-thiogalactopyranoside (IPTG).
   4085..4112    -  terminator     rrnB T2 terminator: transcription terminator T2 from the E. coli rrnB gene
