[The description below was written by a language model from this plasmid's Addgene catalogue record and pLannotate feature annotations shown in this document.]
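Description:
linker-T2A-NTRv2-linker-P2A-mNeonGreen ORF2 is a 4.2 kb middle entry vector for the mini-Golden subcloning platform, built on the pU6a:sgRNA#33 backbone and associated with work on knock-in genome editing in zebrafish. It is propagated in E. coli through a high-copy ColE1/pUC-type origin and selected with spectinomycin via the aadA (SmR) aminoglycoside adenylyltransferase gene. Short fragments of a class 1 integron Pc promoter and a gentamicin resistance gene lie just upstream of that marker. Other remnants annotated in the backbone include lacZα, lacI and T7 promoter fragments, along with rrnB T1 and T2 terminators.

The payload is a synthetic, promoterless coding module. The annotation detects an nfsB-type nitroreductase reading frame, corresponding to NTRv2, followed by the bright monomeric yellow-green fluorescent protein mNeonGreen. According to the construct name, a linker and T2A peptide precede NTRv2, and a second linker and P2A peptide separate it from mNeonGreen, although the 2A elements themselves were not called in the feature table. Such self-cleaving peptides would allow an upstream coding sequence, the nitroreductase and the reporter to be produced as separate proteins from one transcript. The "ORF2" designation and the recorded TCGC linker probably relate to a reading-frame variant for in-frame assembly, though the record does not explain them. No promoter driving the cassette is annotated, consistent with an entry module intended to be combined with other parts. An SV40 polyadenylation signal is annotated just downstream of mNeonGreen, but on the opposite strand.

Nitroreductases are generally used for prodrug-dependent ablation of expressing cells. Once assembled into a knock-in donor, this module would be expected to label targeted cells with fluorescence and make them ablatable. The cloning sites used are not recorded.
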