Addgene plasmid #241181: linker-T2A-NTRv2-linker-P2A-mNeonGreen ORF2
Purpose: Middle entry vector for mini-Golden subcloning platform; NTRv2; mNeonGreen
Depositing lab: Junsu Kang. Depositing organization: University of Wisconsin, Madison. Publication: Advancing knock-in approaches for robust genome editing in zebrafish. Rodriguez-Parks A, Beezley EG, Manna S, Silaban I, Almutawa SI, Cao S, Ahmed H, Guyer M, Baker S, Richards MP, Kang J. Biol Open. 2026 Feb 2:bio.062472. doi: 10.1242/bio.062472. PubMed 41630603.
Backbone
  Vector backbone: pU6a:sgRNA#33
  Vector type: Mini-Golden
Growth in bacteria
  Bacterial resistance: Spectinomycin, 50 μg/mL
  Growth temperature: 37°C
  Growth strain: DH5alpha
  Copy number: Unknown
Gene/Insert
  Gene/Insert name: NTRv2; mNeonGreen
  Species: Synthetic
  Mutation: TCGC linker
  Cloning method: Restriction Enzyme; 5′ cloning site Unknown (unknown if destroyed); 3′ cloning site Unknown (unknown if destroyed)
Terms and licenses: Academic/Nonprofit Terms; Industry Terms: Not Available to Industry
How to cite: linker-T2A-NTRv2-linker-P2A-mNeonGreen ORF2 was a gift from Junsu Kang (Addgene plasmid # 241181 ; http://n2t.net/addgene:241181 ; RRID:Addgene_241181)
